Addgene plasmid #65246: pcDNA3-HA-ERK5 713
Purpose: Expression of HA tagged ERK5 AA 2-713 in mammalian cells
Depositing lab: Axel Ullrich. Depositing organization: Max Planck Institute of Biochemistry. Publication: Phosphotyrosine-specific phosphatase PTP-SL regulates the ERK5 signaling pathway. Buschbeck M, Eickhoff J, Sommer MN, Ullrich A. J Biol Chem. 2002 Aug 16;277(33):29503-9. Epub 2002 May 31. 10.1074/jbc.M202149200 PubMed 12042304.
Backbone
  Vector backbone: pcDNA3
  Backbone manufacturer: Invitrogen
  Backbone size w/o insert (bp): 5446
  Total vector size (bp): 7546
  Vector type: Mammalian Expression
  Selectable markers: Neomycin (select with G418)
Growth in bacteria
  Bacterial resistance: Ampicillin, 100 μg/mL
  Growth temperature: 37°C
  Growth strain: DH5alpha
  Copy number: High Copy
Gene/Insert
  Gene/Insert name: ERK5 713 (alt name: MAPK7 713)
  Species: H. sapiens (human)
  Insert size (bp): 2100
  Mutation: deleted AA 714-817
  GenBank ID: NM_139033
  Entrez Gene: MAPK7 (a.k.a. BMK1, ERK4, ERK5, PRKM7)
  Promoter: CMV
  Tag / fusion protein: HA (N terminal on insert)
  Cloning method: Restriction Enzyme; 5′ cloning site HindIII (not destroyed); 3′ cloning site XbaI (not destroyed)
  Sequencing primers: 5′ CACTGCTTACTGGCTTATCG; 3′ TGGCAACTAGAAGGCACAG
Terms and licenses: Academic/Nonprofit Terms; Industry Terms: Not Available to Industry
Depositor comments: Insert codes for ERK5 AA 2-713 Note: Amino acid number may be off when compared to current NCBI entry. Please check QC sequence to verify end of coding region.
How to cite: pcDNA3-HA-ERK5 713 was a gift from Axel Ullrich (Addgene plasmid # 65246 ; http://n2t.net/addgene:65246 ; RRID:Addgene_65246)
