[The description below was written by a language model from this plasmid's Addgene catalogue record.]
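Description:
pcDNA3-HA-ERK5 713 is a mammalian expression plasmid built on the Invitrogen pcDNA3 backbone, with a recorded total size of about 7.5 kb, of which roughly 2.1 kb is insert. It is maintained in E. coli as a high-copy plasmid under ampicillin selection. It also carries a neomycin resistance marker, so transfected mammalian cells can be selected with G418, which allows stable lines to be derived as well as transient expression. No feature table accompanies the record, so other backbone elements are not itemised here.

The payload is a C-terminally truncated form of human ERK5 (MAPK7, also known as BMK1), a mitogen-activated protein kinase. The insert encodes amino acids 2–713, with residues 714–817 deleted, and was cloned between HindIII and XbaI sites that both remain intact. Transcription is driven by the CMV promoter, a strong constitutive promoter in most mammalian cell types. An HA epitope tag is fused to the N terminus of the insert, taking the place of the native first residue and allowing detection or immunoprecipitation of the protein with anti-HA antibodies.

The depositor cautions that the amino acid numbering may not match the current NCBI entry, so the exact end of the coding region should be confirmed from sequence data. The construct is intended for expressing tagged, truncated ERK5 in mammalian cells. The associated publication concerns regulation of the ERK5 signalling pathway by the phosphotyrosine phosphatase PTP-SL, which suggests use as a deletion variant for examining the contribution of the ERK5 C-terminal region, although the record does not state this directly.
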