>Addgene plasmid #65246 | pcDNA3-HA-ERK5 713 | depositor partial sequence | sequence record 110418 | nt 358-743 of NM_139033 + flanking vector sequences
ACTACTATAGGGAGACCAAGCTTCCGCCCCATGTATGATGTTCCTGATTATGCTAGCCTCCCGGGAGGAT
CCGCCGAGCCTCTGAAGGAGGAAGACGGCGAGGACGGCTCTGCGGAGCCCCCCGGGCCCGTGAAGGCCGA
ACCCGCCCACACCGCTGCCTCTGTAGCGGCCAAGAACCTGGCCCTGCTTAAAGCCCGCTCCTTCGATGTG
ACCTTTGACGTGGGCGACGAGTACGAGATCATCGAGACCATAGGCAACGGGGCCTATGGAGTGGTGTCCT
CCGCCCGCCGCCGCCTCACCGGCCAGCAGGTGGCCATCAAGAAGATCCCTAATGCTTTCGATGTGGTGAC
CAATGCCAAGCGGACCCTCAGGGAGCTGAAGATCCTCAAGCACTTCAAACACGACAACATCATCGCCATC
AAGGACATCCTGAGGCC
