>Addgene plasmid #65246 | pcDNA3-HA-ERK5 713 | depositor partial sequence | sequence record 110419 | nt 2499-2084 of NM_139033 + flanking vector sequences
CTCTACTTTAGGTGACACTATAGAATAGGGCCCTCTAGNTCACTGGGTCACAAGGTTGACATCAGGTGAC
TCTGACATGGAAGACTGAGGGGCTCCCCCGGCGTCTGGGGGCGGCAGGCCAGGTGGGAAGTAAGGCAAAA
CTCCTGGGGTGCTGGAGCCAGGCAGCCCAGGGGGTGGCACAAGTGACTGGGCAGCCAGGAGGCTGGTGGA
GGTGGCAATCTGGGGTGGCGCGGGGACAGGGATGGGCCCAGGAGGGCCAGTGGGGTGGGGTGCAGGGCCA
GGGGGTGGGCAGGCAGGCTGGGGTACAGGGCCAGAGGTAGAGCCCGCAGATTGTGGTTGCGGGCCAGTGG
GCTGGGCTACAGGGCCAGGAGGAGGACTGGTAGGTTGGACTGGGGTTGGGGTT
