>Addgene plasmid #65246 | pcDNA3-HA-ERK5 713 | addgene partial sequence | sequence record 165300 | CMV-F 5'-CGCAAATGGGCGGTAGGCGTG-3'
ACTAGAGAACCCACTGCTTACTGGCTTATCGAAATTAATACGACTCACTATAGGGAGACCCAAGCTTCCG
CCACCATGTATGATGTTCCTGATTATGCTAGCCTCCCGGGAGGATCCGCCGAGCCTCTGAAGGAGGAAGA
CGGCGAGGACGGCTCTGCGGAGCCCCCCGGGCCCGTGAAGGCCGAACCCGCCCACACCGCTGCCTCTGTA
GCGGCCAAGAACCTGGCCCTGCTTAAAGCCCGCTCCTTCGATGTGACCTTTGACGTGGGCGACGAGTACG
AGATCATCGAGACCATAGGCAACGGGGCCTATGGAGTGGTGTCCTCCGCCCGCCGCCGCCTCACCGGCCA
GCAGGTGGCCATCAAGAAGATCCCTAATGCTTTCGATGTGGTGACCAATGCCAAGCGGACCCTCAGGGAG
CTGAAGATCCTCAAGCACTTCAAACACGACAACATCATCGCCATCAAGGACATCCTGAGGCCCACCGTGC
CCTATGGCGAATTCAAATCTGTCTACGTGGTCCTGGACCTGATGGAAAGCGACCTGCACCAGATCATCCA
CTCCTCACAGCCCCTCACACTGGAACACGTGCGCTACTTCCTGTACCAACTGCTGCGGGGCCTGAAGTAC
ATGCACTCGGCTCAGGTCATCCACCGTGACCTGAAGCCCTCCAACCTATTGGTGAATGAGAACTGTGAGC
TCAAGATTGGTGACTTTGGTATGGCTCGTGGCCTGTGCACCTCGCCCGCTGAACATCAGTACTTCATGAC
TGAGTATGTGGCCACGCGCTGGTACCGTGCGCCCGAGCTCATGCTCTCTTTGCATGAGTATACACAGGCT
ATTGACCTCTGGTCTGTGGGCTGCATCTTTGGTGAGATGCTG
