>Addgene plasmid #65246 | pcDNA3-HA-ERK5 713 | addgene partial sequence | sequence record 165302 | BGH-rev 5'-TAGAAGGCACAGTCGAGG-3'
ATAGGGCCCTCTAGATCACTGGGTCACAAGGTTGACATCAGGTGACTCTGACATGGAAGACTGAGGGGCT
CCCCCGGCGTCTGGGGGCGGCAGGCCAGGTGGGAAGTAAGGCAAAACTCCTGGGGTGCTGGAGCCAGGCA
GCCCAGGGGGTGGCACAAGTGACTGGGCAGCCAGGAGGCTGGTGGAGGTGGCAATCTGGGGTGGCGCGGG
GACAGGGATGGGCCCAGGAGGGCCAGTGGGGTGGGGTGCAGGGCCAGGGGGTGGGCAGGCAGGCTGGGGT
ACAGGGCCAGAGGTAGAGCCCGCAGATTGTGGTTGCGGGCCAGTGGGCTGGGCTACAGGGCCAGGAGGAG
GACTGGTAGGTTGGACTGGGGTTGGGGTTGGCGTTGGCGCTGGGGCAGGGGCCGACACAGAGGTGAGGGC
TGGGGCTGCGGGCCGGGCCATTCGAGTCCAGCGTTCCAACAGGCTTCTGTCATTGTCACTGAGCACTAGT
CCAGCCAAGGGGTCAGTGGAGGGGCCCCCAGAGGCCCCAGCCCCCCGTTCCTTTCGCTCCCGCTCCTGCC
GCCGTTTCTCCCGCTCCTTGGCTCGTTCTTGCCGCCTCCGCCGCTTCTCCTCCCGCTCCCGCTGGCGCTC
CTGGGCTGTCACCGGCTTCCGAGGCTCAGGAGCCTCCAGGGGTGCGCTGGGGCCATCTCTGAGCCGGCTC
CTCAAAGACTTGAGCAGGGCAGCTTTAAGGGCAGCCTTAGTATTGTCTGAGATGGCACCATCTTTCTTTG
GTGGGGCAGGCTCACTGACTGGTGGA
